>Addgene plasmid #152827 | pGBW-m4133397 | addgene full sequence | sequence record 307288 | Addgene NGS Result
CACCATGTTCGTCTTTCTTGTGTTACTCCCCCTGGTTTCGTCCCAGTGCGTGAACTTGACTACGCGAACC
CAACTGCCGCCAGCATATACAAATAGTTTCACCCGTGGAGTATACTACCCTGATAAAGTGTTTAGATCAA
GCGTACTACACTCTACTCAGGACCTGTTTCTCCCCTTCTTCTCCAATGTCACATGGTTTCATGCGATCCA
CGTTAGCGGCACCAACGGGACAAAGCGCTTTGACAACCCTGTGCTGCCATTCAATGATGGTGTGTATTTT
GCTTCTACCGAGAAGAGCAACATAATTCGGGGCTGGATCTTCGGAACTACCCTCGACAGTAAAACTCAGT
CATTGCTGATTGTGAATAACGCCACAAATGTCGTTATCAAGGTCTGTGAATTTCAATTCTGCAACGATCC
ATTCCTTGGGGTGTATTACCATAAAAATAATAAGTCCTGGATGGAGAGCGAATTTAGGGTATACTCGTCT
GCCAACAATTGTACTTTCGAGTATGTGTCTCAGCCCTTCTTAATGGATCTGGAAGGTAAACAGGGCAACT
TTAAGAACCTCCGCGAGTTTGTATTCAAAAATATAGACGGATACTTTAAGATTTATTCCAAGCACACACC
AATCAATTTGGTGCGGGATCTCCCGCAAGGGTTCAGCGCTCTGGAACCTCTAGTGGACCTCCCCATCGGC
ATTAACATCACAAGATTCCAGACGCTGTTAGCCCTGCATAGATCATACCTTACTCCCGGTGACAGTAGTT
CTGGGTGGACCGCAGGCGCGGCTGCATATTACGTGGGATATTTGCAGCCTCGGACGTTTCTGCTGAAATA
CAACGAGAACGGCACCATTACAGATGCCGTGGATTGCGCCCTTGACCCCCTAAGCGAAACTAAGTGTACG
CTTAAAAGCTTCACCGTCGAGAAGGGAATTTACCAGACTTCCAACTTTAGGGTCCAGCCGACAGAATCAA
TAGTTAGGTTCCCAAATATCACCAATTTGTGCCCTTTTGGGGAAGTCTTCAATGCTACACGATTTGCTTC
GGTTTATGCCTGGAACAGGAAGCGTATCTCAAATTGCGTCGCGGACTACAGCGTGCTCTATAATAGTGCA
AGTTTCTCGACCTTTAAATGTTATGGCGTGTCCCCGACCAAACTAAATGACCTCTGTTTTACAAACGTTT
ACGCCGATTCTTTTGTGATTCGCGGTGATGAGGTACGCCAAATCGCACCGGGCCAGACTGGCAAGATTGC
CGATTACAACTACAAGTTGCCTGACGACTTCACCGGATGTGTTATAGCCTGGAATAGCAATAATCTGGAT
TCTAAGGTCGGAGGTAACTATAACTACCTGTATAGACTGTTCCGTAAGTCAAACCTGAAACCCTTTGAGC
GGGACATCTCCACAGAGATTTACCAAGCAGGGTCTACCCCCTGCAATGGGGTTGAAGGATTCAATTGCTA
CTTTCCATTACAGAGCTACGGGTTCCAGCCTACGAACGGGGTTGGTTACCAGCCTTATAGGGTAGTGGTG
CTGTCGTTCGAACTGTTGCACGCTCCAGCTACAGTGTGCGGGCCTAAAAAATCAACTAACCTGGTTAAAA
ATAAGTGTGTTAATTTTAACTTCAATGGCTTAACCGGAACTGGAGTGCTCACGGAGTCAAACAAGAAATT
TCTACCGTTTCAGCAATTCGGGAGGGATATCGCAGACACTACGGACGCGGTCAGAGATCCACAGACCCTT
GAGATCCTTGACATAACACCCTGCTCTTTCGGAGGTGTCTCCGTAATTACACCAGGCACTAATACCTCTA
ATCAGGTGGCCGTGCTTTATCAGGATGTTAACTGTACAGAGGTCCCGGTGGCTATCCATGCCGACCAATT
GACACCTACGTGGCGCGTCTATTCTACCGGCTCCAACGTCTTCCAGACCCGGGCTGGATGCTTGATAGGC
GCAGAACACGTAAACAACTCTTACGAATGTGATATTCCCATTGGAGCCGGGATCTGCGCAAGCTACCAGA
CCCAAACAAACAGTCCCAGACGGGCTCGTAGCGTGGCCTCTCAGAGCATAATAGCCTATACCATGTCCCT
TGGCGCGGAGAATAGTGTGGCATACTCAAATAATAGCATCGCTATCCCCACTAACTTTACTATTTCCGTG
ACGACTGAGATTCTGCCAGTGTCTATGACTAAGACATCCGTGGATTGCACAATGTATATTTGTGGGGATT
CCACAGAGTGTAGCAACTTGTTGCTGCAATATGGATCATTCTGTACGCAGCTGAATCGCGCCCTCACCGG
CATCGCTGTGGAACAGGACAAGAACACTCAAGAGGTCTTTGCTCAGGTGAAGCAAATCTACAAGACCCCA
CCTATAAAAGACTTCGGGGGTTTTAACTTCTCGCAGATTCTCCCCGACCCCAGCAAGCCTTCAAAAAGGA
GCTTTATTGAGGACCTGTTGTTCAACAAGGTTACTTTAGCCGATGCCGGTTTTATCAAACAGTACGGCGA
CTGTCTTGGCGATATAGCAGCCCGGGATCTGATTTGCGCACAAAAATTCAATGGCCTTACCGTACTGCCA
CCCCTTCTCACCGACGAAATGATCGCGCAGTACACCTCCGCACTGCTGGCTGGGACCATCACTTCGGGAT
GGACCTTTGGGGCTGGTGCTGCTTTGCAAATTCCCTTCGCCATGCAGATGGCCTATCGATTCAATGGCAT
AGGGGTAACACAGAACGTATTGTATGAAAATCAAAAGCTAATCGCTAACCAGTTTAATTCAGCCATTGGT
AAGATCCAGGATTCACTCTCCAGTACAGCCTCTGCCCTGGGAAAGCTCCAGGACGTGGTCAACCAGAACG
CGCAGGCATTGAATACACTCGTCAAACAGCTGAGTAGCAATTTCGGCGCAATCAGTAGTGTCTTAAACGA
TATACTGAGTAGGCTTGATAAAGTAGAGGCCGAGGTCCAGATTGACAGACTAATCACGGGGCGTCTTCAG
AGTTTACAGACCTATGTGACCCAACAGCTGATCCGAGCAGCGGAAATTCGAGCAAGCGCGAACCTGGCCG
CTACTAAAATGAGTGAGTGCGTGCTGGGCCAAAGTAAACGAGTCGACTTTTGCGGCAAAGGGTATCATCT
CATGTCTTTCCCTCAGTCCGCCCCTCACGGTGTTGTTTTCCTCCACGTGACATACGTTCCCGCGCAGGAA
AAGAATTTTACTACGGCACCCGCTATTTGCCATGACGGAAAGGCTCATTTTCCACGGGAGGGAGTGTTCG
TTTCAAACGGGACACACTGGTTTGTAACTCAGCGGAACTTTTATGAGCCTCAAATCATCACGACAGACAA
TACCTTCGTGAGTGGCAACTGCGATGTAGTCATAGGCATTGTGAATAACACTGTTTATGATCCACTTCAG
CCGGAACTCGACAGCTTCAAAGAGGAATTGGATAAGTACTTTAAAAATCATACCAGTCCAGACGTAGATC
TCGGCGATATATCGGGCATTAACGCCAGTGTGGTCAATATACAAAAGGAGATTGACAGACTGAATGAAGT
AGCTAAGAACCTCAACGAATCTCTGATTGACCTGCAAGAGCTAGGGAAGTACGAGCAGTATATCAAATGG
CCATGGTACATATGGCTGGGTTTTATCGCGGGTCTTATTGCCATAGTCATGGTGACGATTATGTTGTGCT
GTATGACCTCCTGCTGTTCTTGTTTGAAAGGCTGCTGCTCCTGTGGTAGCTGTTGCAAATTCGATGAAGA
TGACTCTGAACCCGTGTTGAAAGGCGTTAAGCTACACTACACAGAAAACCTTTACTTTCAGTCGGGGAAA
CCTATACCCAATCCACTTCTCGGCTTAGATTCTACCTAAGCTAGCTTGACTGACTGAGATACAGCGTACC
TTCAGCTCACAGACATGATAAGATACATTGATGAGTTTGGACAAACCACAACTAGAATGCAGTGAAAAAA
ATGCTTTATTTGTGAAATTTGTGATGCTATTGCTTTATTTGTAACCATTATAAGCTGCAATAAACAAGTT
AACAACAACAATTGCATTCATTTTATGTTTCAGGTTCAGGGGGAGGTGTGGGAGGTTTTTTAAAGCAAGT
AAAACCTCTACAAATGTGGTATTGGCCCATCTCTATCGGTATCGTAGCATAACCCCTTGGGGCCTCTAAA
CGGGTCTTGAGGGGTTTTTTGTGCCCCTCGGGCCGGATTGCTATCTACCGGCATTGGCGCAGAAAAAAAT
GCCTGATGCGACGCTGCGCGTCTTATACTCCCACATATGCCAGATTCAGCAACGGATACGGCTTCCCCAA
CTTGCCCACTTCCATACGTGTCCTCCTTACCAGAAATTTATCCTTAAGGTCGTCAGCTATCCTGCAGGCG
ATCTCTCGATTTCGATCAAGACATTCCTTTAATGGTCTTTTCTGGACACCACTAGGGGTCAGAAGTAGTT
CATCAAACTTTCTTCCCTCCCTAATCTCATTGGTTACCTTGGGCTATCGAAACTTAATTAACCAGTCAAG
TCAGCTACTTGGCGAGATCGACTTGTCTGGGTTTCGACTACGCTCAGAATTGCGTCAGTCAAGTTCGATC
TGGTCCTTGCTATTGCACCCGTTCTCCGATTACGAGTTTCATTTAAATCATGTGAGCAAAAGGCCAGCAA
AAGGCCAGGAACCGTAAAAAGGCCGCGTTGCTGGCGTTTTTCCATAGGCTCCGCCCCCCTGACGAGCATC
ACAAAAATCGACGCTCAAGTCAGAGGTGGCGAAACCCGACAGGACTATAAAGATACCAGGCGTTTCCCCC
TGGAAGCTCCCTCGTGCGCTCTCCTGTTCCGACCCTGCCGCTTACCGGATACCTGTCCGCCTTTCTCCCT
TCGGGAAGCGTGGCGCTTTCTCATAGCTCACGCTGTAGGTATCTCAGTTCGGTGTAGGTCGTTCGCTCCA
AGCTGGGCTGTGTGCACGAACCCCCCGTTCAGCCCGACCGCTGCGCCTTATCCGGTAACTATCGTCTTGA
GTCCAACCCGGTAAGACACGACTTATCGCCACTGGCAGCAGCCACTGGTAACAGGATTAGCAGAGCGAGG
TATGTAGGCGGTGCTACAGAGTTCTTGAAGTGGTGGCCTAACTACGGCTACACTAGAAGAACAGTATTTG
GTATCTGCGCTCTGCTGAAGCCAGTTACCTTCGGAAAAAGAGTTGGTAGCTCTTGATCCGGCAAACAAAC
CACCGCTGGTAGCGGTGGTTTTTTTGTTTGCAAGCAGCAGATTACGCGCAGAAAAAAAGGATCTCAAGAA
GATCCTTTGATCTTTTCTACGGGGTCTGACGCTCAGTGGAACGAAAACTCACGTTAAGGGATTTTGGTCA
TGAGATTATCAAAAAGGATCTTCACCTAGATCCTTTTAAATTAAAAATGAAGTTTTAAATCAATCTAAAG
TATATATGAGTAAACTTGGTCTGACAGTTACCAATGCTTAATCAGTGAGGCACCTATCTCAGCGATCTGT
CTATTTCGTTCATCCATAGTTGCATTTAAATTTCCGAACTCTCCAAGGCCCTCGTCGGAAAATCTTCAAA
CCTTTCGTCCGATCCATCTTGCAGGCTACCTCTCGAACGAACTATCGCAAGTCTCTTGGCCGGCCTTGCG
CCTTGGCTATTGCTTGGCAGCGCCTATCGCCAGGTATTACTCCAATCCCGAATATCCGAGATCGGGATCA
CCCGAGAGAAGTTCAACCTACATCCTCAATCCCGATCTATCCGAGATCCGAGGAATATCGAAATCGGGGC
GCGCCTGGCCTCCGCGCCGGGTTTTGGCGCCTCCCGCGGGCGCCCCCCTCGTCACGGCGAGCGCTGCCAC
GTCAGACGAAGGGCGCAGGAGCGTCCTGATCCTTCCGCCCGGACGCTCAGGACAGCGGCCCGCTGCTCAT
AAGACTCGGCCTTAGAACCCCAGTATCAGCAGAAGGACATTTTAGGACGGGACTTGGGTGACTCTAGGGC
ACTGGTTTTCTTTCCAGAGAGCGGAACAGGCGAGGAAAAGTAGTCCCTTCTCGGCGATTCTGCGGAGGGA
TCTCCGTGGGGCGGTGAACGCCGATGATTATATAAGGACGCGCCGGGTGTGGCACAGCTAGTTCCGTCGC
AGCCGGGATTTGGGTCGCGGTTCTTGTTTGTGGATCGCTGTGATCGTCACTTGGTGAGTAGCGGGCTGCT
GGGCTGGCCGGGGCTTTCGTGGCCGCCGGGCCGCTCGGTGGGACGGAAGCGTGTGGAGAGACCGCCAAGG
GCTGTAGTCTGGGTCCGCGAGCAAGGTTGCCCTGAACTGGGGGTTGGGGGGAGCGCAGCAAAATGGCGGC
TGTTCCCGAGTCTTGAATGGAAGACGCTTGTGAGGCGGGCTGTGAGGTCGTTGAAACAAGGTGGGGGGCA
TGGTGGGCGGCAAGAACCCAAGGTCTTGAGCCCTTCGCTAATGCGGGAAAGCTCTTATTCGGGTGAGATG
GGCTGGGCACCATCTGGGGACCCTGACGTGAAGTTTGTCACTGACTGGAGAACTCGGTTTGTCGTCTGTT
GCGGGGGCGGCAGTTATGGCGGTGCCGTTGGGCAGTGCACCCGTACCTTTGGGAGCGCGCGCCCTCGTCG
TGTCGTGACGTCACCCGTTCTGTTGGCTTATAATGCAGGGTGGGGCCACCTGCCGGTAGGTGTGCGGTAG
GCTTTTCTCCGTCGCAGGACGCAGGGTTCGGGCCTAGGGTAGGCTCTCCTGAATCGACAGGCGCCGGACC
TCTGGTGAGGGGAGGGATAAGTGAGGCGTCAGTTTCTTTGGTCGGTTTTATGTACCTATCTTCTTAAGTA
GCTGAAGCTCCGGTTTTGAACTATGCGCTCGGGGTTGGCGAGTGTGTTTTGTGAAGTTTTTTAGGCACCT
TTTGAAATGTAATCATTTGGGTCAATATGTAATTTTCAGTGTTAGACTTGTAAATTGTCCGCTAAATTCT
GGCCGTTTTTGGCTTTTTTGTTAGACAACATGACCGAGTACAAGCCCACGGTGCGCCTCGCCACCCGCGA
CGACGTCCCCAGGGCCGTACGCACCCTCGCCGCCGCGTTCGCCGACTACCCCGCCACGCGCCACACCGTC
GATCCGGACCGCCACATCGAGCGGGTCACCGAGCTGCAAGAACTCTTCCTCACGCGCGTCGGGCTCGACA
TCGGCAAGGTGTGGGTCGCGGACGACGGCGCCGCGGTGGCGGTCTGGACCACGCCGGAGAGCGTCGAAGC
GGGGGCGGTGTTCGCCGAGATCGGCCCGCGCATGGCCGAGTTGAGCGGTTCCCGGCTGGCCGCGCAGCAA
CAGATGGAGGGCCTCCTGGCGCCGCACCGGCCCAAGGAGCCCGCGTGGTTCCTGGCCACCGTCGGCGTCT
CGCCCGACCACCAGGGCAAGGGTCTGGGCAGCGCCGTCGTGCTCCCCGGAGTGGAGGCCGCCGAGCGCGC
CGGGGTGCCCGCCTTCCTGGAGACCTCCGCGCCCCGCAACCTCCCCTTCTACGAGCGGCTCGGCTTCACC
GTCACCGCCGACGTCGAGGTGCCCGAAGGACCGCGCACCTGGTGCATGACCCGCAAGCCCGGTGCCTAGG
CTAGTATGTAAGCCTAGTCTTAGATAATAAAATCGCTATCCATCGAAGATGGATGTGTGTTGGTTTTTTG
TGTGTGTAACGCTAGGCGCGCCTGGTGTACCGAGAACGATCCTCTCAGTGCGAGTCTCGACGATCCATAT
CGTTGCTTGGCAGTCAGCCAGTCGGAATCCAGCTTGGGACCCAGGAAGTCCAATCGTCAGATATTGTACT
CAAGCCTGGTCACGGCAGCGTACCGATCTGTTTAAACCTAGATATTGATAGTCTGATCGGTCAACGTATA
ATCGAGTCCTAGCTTTTGCAAACATCTATCAAGAGACAGGATCAGCAGGAGGCTTTCGCATGAGTATTCA
ACATTTCCGTGTCGCCCTTATTCCCTTTTTTGCGGCATTTTGCCTTCCTGTTTTTGCTCACCCAGAAACG
CTGGTGAAAGTAAAAGATGCTGAAGATCAGTTGGGTGCGCGAGTGGGTTACATCGAACTGGATCTCAACA
GCGGTAAGATCCTTGAGAGTTTTCGCCCCGAAGAACGCTTTCCAATGATGAGCACTTTTAAAGTTCTGCT
ATGTGGCGCGGTATTATCCCGTATTGACGCCGGGCAAGAGCAACTCGGTCGCCGCATACACTATTCTCAG
AATGACTTGGTTGAGTATTCACCAGTCACAGAAAAGCATCTTACGGATGGCATGACAGTAAGAGAATTAT
GCAGTGCTGCCATAACCATGAGTGATAACACTGCGGCCAACTTACTTCTGACAACGATTGGAGGACCGAA
GGAGCTAACCGCTTTTTTGCACAACATGGGGGATCATGTAACTCGCCTTGATCGTTGGGAACCGGAGCTG
AATGAAGCCATACCAAACGACGAGCGTGACACCACGATGCCTGTAGCAATGGCAACAACCTTGCGTAAAC
TATTAACTGGCGAACTACTTACTCTAGCTTCCCGGCAACAGTTGATAGACTGGATGGAGGCGGATAAAGT
TGCAGGACCACTTCTGCGCTCGGCCCTTCCGGCTGGCTGGTTTATTGCTGATAAATCTGGAGCCGGTGAG
CGTGGGTCTCGCGGTATCATTGCAGCACTGGGGCCAGATGGTAAGCCCTCCCGTATCGTAGTTATCTACA
CGACGGGGAGTCAGGCAACTATGGATGAACGAAATAGACAGATCGCTGAGATAGGTGCCTCACTGATTAA
GCATTGGTAACCGATTCTAGGTGCATTGGCGCAGAAAAAAATGCCTGATGCGACGCTGCGCGTCTTATAC
TCCCACATATGCCAGATTCAGCAACGGATACGGCTTCCCCAACTTGCCCACTTCCATACGTGTCCTCCTT
ACCAGAAATTTATCCTTAAGATCCCGAATCGTTTAAACTCGACTCTGGCTCTATCGAATCTCCGTCGTTT
CGAGCTTACGCGAACAGCCGTGGCGCTCATTTGCTCGTCGGGCATCGAATCTCGTCAGCTATCGTCAGCT
TACCTTTTTGGCAGCGATCGCGGCTCCCGACATCTTGGACCATTAGCTCCACAGGTATCTTCTTCCCTCT
AGTGGTCATAACAGCAGCTTCAGCTACCTCTCAATTCAAAAAACCCCTCAAGACCCGTTTAGAGGCCCCA
AGGGGTTATGCTATCAATCGTTGCGTTACACACACAAAAAACCAACACACATCCATCTTCGATGGATAGC
GATTTTATTATCTAACTGCTGATCGAGTGTAGCCAGATCTAGTAATCAATTACGGGGTCATTAGTTCATA
GCCCATATATGGAGTTCCGCGTTACATAACTTACGGTAAATGGCCCGCCTGGCTGACCGCCCAACGACCC
CCGCCCATTGACGTCAATAATGACGTATGTTCCCATAGTAACGCCAATAGGGACTTTCCATTGACGTCAA
TGGGTGGAGTATTTACGGTAAACTGCCCACTTGGCAGTACATCAAGTGTATCATATGCCAAGTACGCCCC
CTATTGACGTCAATGACGGTAAATGGCCCGCCTGGCATTATGCCCAGTACATGACCTTATGGGACTTTCC
TACTTGGCAGTACATCTACGTATTAGTCATCGCTATTACCATGCTGATGCGGTTTTGGCAGTACATCAAT
GGGCGTGGATAGCGGTTTGACTCACGGGGATTTCCAAGTCTCCACCCCATTGACGTCAATGGGAGTTTGT
TTTGGCACCAAAATCAACGGGACTTTCCAAAATGTCGTAACAACTCCGCCCCATTGACGCAAATGGGCGG
TAGGCGTGTACGGTGGGAGGTCTATATAAGCAGAGCTGGTTTAGTGAACCGTCAGATCAGATCTTTGTCG
ATCCTACCATCCACTCGACACACCCGCCAGCGGCCGC
Features (pLannotate 1.2.2; 19 found; start..end, strand, type, name):
      5..3823    +  CDS            S: SPIKE_SARS2 - Experimental evidence at protein level: Swiss-Prot protein existence level 1. [Spike glycoprotein]: May down-regulate host tetherin (BST2) by lysosomal degradation, thereby counteracting its antiviral activity. From Severe acute respiratory syndrome coronavirus 2 (2019-nCoV) (SARS-CoV-2).
   3939..4060    -  polyA_signal   SV40 poly(A) signal: SV40 polyadenylation signal
   4083..4152    -  CDS            large T antigen (fragment): large T antigen from SV40 (simian virus 40)
   4175..4221    +  terminator     T7 terminator: transcription terminator for bacteriophage T7 RNA polymerase
   4251..4387    +  terminator     rrnG terminator: transcription terminator from the E. coli ribosomal RNA rrnG operon (Albrechtsen et al., 1991)
   4432..4503    +  misc_feature   3' β-globin insulator: insulator downstream of the human β-globin locus (Farrell et al., 2002)
   4729..5317    -  rep_origin     ori: high-copy-number ColE1/pMB1/pBR322/pUC origin of replication
   5489..5553    -  CDS            bla(M) (fragment): β-lactamase lacking the signal sequence; bla(M); allows cytosolic expression of β-lactamase
   5817..7026    +  promoter       UbC promoter: human ubiquitin C promoter
   7030..7627    +  CDS            PuroR (fragment): puromycin N-acetyltransferase; pac from Streptomyces; confers resistance to puromycin
   7656..7704    +  polyA_signal   poly(A) signal: synthetic polyadenylation signal
   7970..8830    +  CDS            AmpR: β-lactamase; bla; confers resistance to ampicillin, carbenicillin, and related antibiotics
   8843..8979    +  terminator     rrnG terminator: transcription terminator from the E. coli ribosomal RNA rrnG operon (Albrechtsen et al., 1991)
   9131..9202    +  misc_feature   5' β-globin insulator: insulator upstream of the human β-globin locus (Farrell et al., 2002)
   9207..9253    -  terminator     T7 terminator: transcription terminator for bacteriophage T7 RNA polymerase
   9271..9319    -  polyA_signal   poly(A) signal: synthetic polyadenylation signal
   9400..9703    +  enhancer       CMV enhancer: human cytomegalovirus immediate early enhancer
   9776..9793    -  promoter       CMV promoter (fragment): human cytomegalovirus (CMV) immediate early promoter
   9856..9907    +  promoter       CMVd2 promoter: truncated human cytomegalovirus (CMV) immediate early promoter that yields moderately reduced expression relative to the full-length promoter
