[The description below was written by a language model from this plasmid's Addgene catalogue record and pLannotate feature annotations shown in this document.]
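Description:
pGBW-m4133397 is a mammalian expression plasmid carrying the wild-type SARS-CoV-2 spike (S) surface glycoprotein in the pTwist_CMV_Puro_6 backbone. The sequenced construct is about 10 kb, consistent with a roughly 6.1 kb backbone plus a 3.8 kb insert. In bacteria it is maintained at high copy through a ColE1/pUC-type origin and selected with ampicillin via a complete β-lactamase (AmpR) gene; a short additional β-lactamase fragment is also annotated near the origin and appears to be a backbone remnant.

The spike open reading frame sits immediately downstream of the human cytomegalovirus immediate-early enhancer and promoter elements, which the annotation detects as a CMV enhancer plus partial or truncated CMV promoter matches. An SV40 polyadenylation signal lies downstream of the coding sequence, although it is annotated on the opposite strand. The catalogue entry states that the backbone supplies a C-terminal V5 epitope tag preceded by a cleavable TEV protease site, which would allow detection or capture of the protein and subsequent tag removal. These tag elements are not individually called in the feature table, though there is unannotated sequence between the end of the spike CDS and the polyadenylation signal.

A separate cassette places puromycin N-acetyltransferase under the human ubiquitin C promoter with a synthetic poly(A) signal, enabling puromycin selection of transfected or stably expressing mammalian cells. The expression unit is bracketed by β-globin insulator elements, bacterial rrnG and T7 terminators, and a synthetic poly(A) signal upstream of the CMV enhancer, an arrangement that generally limits transcriptional read-through between plasmid modules. The record supports its use for expressing tagged full-length spike protein in mammalian cells.
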