Addgene plasmid #152827: pGBW-m4133397
Purpose: Mammalian expression plasmid for SARS-CoV-2 S (surface glycoprotein)
Depositing lab: Ginkgo Bioworks & Benjie Chen. Depositing organization: Ginkgo Bioworks.
Backbone
  Vector backbone: pTwist_CMV_Puro_6
  Backbone size w/o insert (bp): 6080
  Vector type: Mammalian Expression
  Selectable markers: Puromycin
Growth in bacteria
  Bacterial resistance: Ampicillin, 100 μg/mL
  Growth temperature: 37°C
  Growth strain: DH5alpha
  Copy number: High Copy
Gene/Insert
  Gene/Insert name: SARS-CoV-2 S (surface glycoprotein) (alt names: Spike protein; S protein)
  Species: Severe acute respiratory syndrome coronavirus 2
  Insert size (bp): 3815
  Mutation: wt
  Entrez Gene: S (a.k.a. GU280_gp02, spike glycoprotein)
  Promoter: CMV
  Tag / fusion protein: Cleavable TEV;V5 (C terminal on backbone)
  Cloning method: Unknown
Resource information
  A portion of this plasmid was derived from a plasmid made by: GinkgoBioworks
Depositor comments: NCBI reference sequence: YP_009724390.1
How to cite: pGBW-m4133397 was a gift from Ginkgo Bioworks & Benjie Chen (Addgene plasmid # 152827 ; http://n2t.net/addgene:152827 ; RRID:Addgene_152827)
